Addgene plasmid #77078: PFKM gRNA (BRDN0001146108)
Purpose: 3rd generation lentiviral gRNA plasmid targeting human PFKM
Depositing lab: John Doench & David Root. Depositing organization: Broad Institute. Publication: Optimized sgRNA design to maximize activity and minimize off-target effects of CRISPR-Cas9. Doench JG, Fusi N, Sullender M, Hegde M, Vaimberg EW, Donovan KF, Smith I, Tothova Z, Wilen C, Orchard R, Virgin HW, Listgarten J, Root DE. Nat Biotechnol. 2016 Jan 18. doi: 10.1038/nbt.3437. PubMed 26780180.
Backbone
  Vector backbone: lentiGuide-Puro
  Backbone manufacturer: Zhang Lab (Addgene plasmid # 52963)
  Vector type: Mammalian Expression, Lentiviral, CRISPR
  Selectable markers: Puromycin
Growth in bacteria
  Bacterial resistance: Ampicillin, 100 μg/mL
  Growth temperature: 37°C
  Growth strain: DH5alpha
  Copy number: High Copy
Gene/Insert
  Gene/Insert name: PFKM (alt names: PFKM; NM_000289.5)
  gRNA/shRNA sequence: CCACCTGGACACATTCCATG
  Species: H. sapiens (human)
  Entrez Gene: PFKM (a.k.a. ATP-PFK, GSD7, PFK-1, PFK-A, PFK1, PFKA, PFKX, PPP1R122)
  Promoter: hU6
  Cloning method: Unknown
  Sequencing primers: 5′ U6-F; 3′ pS2-R
Terms and licenses: Academic/Nonprofit Terms; Industry Terms: Not Available to Industry
Depositor comments: The gRNA was designed to target the following Genbank reference sequence(s): NM_000289.5,NM_001166686.1,NM_001166687.1,NM_001166688.1. Note that this plasmid does NOT contain Cas9. It should be used in conjunction with lentiCas9-Blast (Addgene #52962) or otherwise with cell lines already expressing Cas9. Browse the full kinome gRNA library at http://www.addgene.org/pooled-library/broadgpp-human-kinome/ or visit http://www.broadinstitute.org/rnai/public/ for detailed protocols and information.
How to cite: PFKM gRNA (BRDN0001146108) was a gift from John Doench & David Root (Addgene plasmid # 77078 ; http://n2t.net/addgene:77078 ; RRID:Addgene_77078)
