[The description below was written by a language model from this plasmid's Addgene catalogue record and pLannotate feature annotations shown in this document.]
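Description:
PFKM gRNA (BRDN0001146108) is a third-generation lentiviral CRISPR guide plasmid built on the lentiGuide-Puro backbone. It expresses a single guide RNA against human PFKM, the muscle isoform of phosphofructokinase. The assembled sequence is about 8.3 kb. In E. coli it is maintained at high copy through a ColE1/pUC-type origin and selected with ampicillin through the bla gene. An f1 origin, an SV40 origin and leftover lac, T7 and T3 cloning-vector elements are also annotated in the backbone.

The transfer cassette begins with an RSV promoter fused to a truncated HIV-1 5' LTR, which makes genomic RNA production independent of Tat. This is followed by the Ψ packaging signal with a gag fragment, the Rev response element and a cPPT/CTS. The cassette ends with a U3-deleted, self-inactivating 3' LTR and an SV40 polyadenylation signal. Between the LTRs, a human U6 RNA polymerase III promoter drives the PFKM-specific spacer, which is joined to the Streptococcus pyogenes Cas9 guide scaffold. A separate EF-1α promoter with its intron A drives puromycin N-acetyltransferase, so transduced mammalian cells can be selected with puromycin. A WPRE downstream of this marker enhances expression.

The plasmid does not encode Cas9. It is meant to be used with a separate Cas9 vector such as lentiCas9-Blast, or in cells that already express Cas9, to disrupt PFKM. The guide was designed against several PFKM reference transcripts, and the depositor comments link it to a human kinome gRNA library. The associated publication concerns sgRNA design rules that maximise on-target activity and minimise off-target effects.
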