Features (pLannotate 1.2.2; 29 found; start..end, strand, type, name):
     14..80      +  CDS            small t antigen (fragment): SV40 (simian virus 40) small t antigen
    106..317     +  promoter       EF-1α core promoter: core promoter for human elongation factor EF-1α
    318..1256    +  intron         EF-1α intron A: intron upstream of the start codon of human EF-1α
   1278..1877    +  CDS            PuroR (fragment): puromycin N-acetyltransferase; pac from Streptomyces; confers resistance to puromycin
   1893..2481    +  misc_feature   WPRE: woodchuck hepatitis virus posttranscriptional regulatory element
   2532..2551    +  misc_feature   cPPT/CTS (fragment): central polypurine tract and central termination sequence of HIV-1
   2553..2786    +  LTR            3' LTR (ΔU3): self-inactivating 3' long terminal repeat (LTR) from HIV-1
   2864..2985    +  polyA_signal   SV40 poly(A) signal: SV40 polyadenylation signal
   3025..3160    +  rep_origin     SV40 ori: SV40 origin of replication
   3181..3199    -  promoter       T7 promoter: promoter for bacteriophage T7 RNA polymerase
   3207..3362    +  CDS            lacZα (fragment): LacZα fragment of β-galactosidase; lacZ fragment
   3367..3795    +  rep_origin     f1 ori (sequence partly withheld): f1 bacteriophage origin of replication; arrow indicates direction of (+) strand synthesis
   3848..3952    +  promoter       AmpR promoter: bla
   3953..4813    +  CDS            AmpR: β-lactamase; bla; confers resistance to ampicillin, carbenicillin, and related antibiotics
   4984..5572    +  rep_origin     ori: high-copy-number ColE1/pMB1/pBR322/pUC origin of replication
   5755..5847    +  CDS            lacI (fragment): lac repressor; lacI; The lac repressor binds to the lac operator to inhibit transcription in E. coli. This inhibition can be relieved by adding lactose or isopropyl-β-D-thiogalactopyranoside (IPTG).
   5860..5881    +  protein_bind   CAP binding site: CAP binding activates transcription in the presence of cAMP. E. coli catabolite activator protein
   5896..5926    +  promoter       lac promoter: promoter for the E. coli lac operon
   5934..5950    +  protein_bind   lac operator: The lac repressor binds to the lac operator to inhibit transcription in E. coli. This inhibition can be relieved by adding lactose or isopropyl-β-D-thiogalactopyranoside (IPTG). lac repressor encoded by lacI
   5995..6013    +  promoter       T3 promoter: promoter for bacteriophage T3 RNA polymerase
   6041..6267    +  promoter       RSV promoter: Rous sarcoma virus enhancer/promoter
   6268..6448    +  LTR            5' LTR (truncated): truncated 5' long terminal repeat (LTR) from HIV-1
   6495..6620    +  misc_feature   HIV-1 Ψ: packaging signal of human immunodeficiency virus type 1
   6604..6967    +  CDS            HIV-1 gag (fragment): gag protein from human immunodeficiency virus 1; gag
   7113..7346    +  misc_feature   RRE: The Rev response element (RRE) of HIV-1 allows for Rev-dependent mRNA export from the nucleus to the cytoplasm.
   7723..7749    +  CDS            Rev (fragment): human immunodeficiency virus 1 (HIV-1) Rev protein; rev; enhances nuclear export of unspliced and incompletely spliced viral mRNAs
   7753..7993    +  promoter       U6 promoter: RNA polymerase III promoter for human U6 snRNA
   8023..8098    +  misc_RNA       gRNA scaffold: guide RNA scaffold for the Streptococcus pyogenes CRISPR/Cas9 system
   8154..8271    +  misc_feature   cPPT/CTS: central polypurine tract and central termination sequence of HIV-1
>Addgene plasmid #77078 | PFKM gRNA (BRDN0001146108) | addgene full sequence | sequence record 187072 | Addgene Assembled Sequence
CCCGGGTGCAAAGATGGATAAAGTTTTAAACAGAGAGGAATCTTTGCAGCTAATGGACCTTCTAGGTCTT
GAAAGGAGTGGGAATTGGCTCCGGTGCCCGTCAGTGGGCAGAGCGCACATCGCCCACAGTCCCCGAGAAG
TTGGGGGGAGGGGTCGGCAATTGATCCGGTGCCTAGAGAAGGTGGCGCGGGGTAAACTGGGAAAGTGATG
TCGTGTACTGGCTCCGCCTTTTTCCCGAGGGTGGGGGAGAACCGTATATAAGTGCAGTAGTCGCCGTGAA
CGTTCTTTTTCGCAACGGGTTTGCCGCCAGAACACAGGTAAGTGCCGTGTGTGGTTCCCGCGGGCCTGGC
CTCTTTACGGGTTATGGCCCTTGCGTGCCTTGAATTACTTCCACCTGGCTGCAGTACGTGATTCTTGATC
CCGAGCTTCGGGTTGGAAGTGGGTGGGAGAGTTCGAGGCCTTGCGCTTAAGGAGCCCCTTCGCCTCGTGC
TTGAGTTGAGGCCTGGCCTGGGCGCTGGGGCCGCCGCGTGCGAATCTGGTGGCACCTTCGCGCCTGTCTC
GCTGCTTTCGATAAGTCTCTAGCCATTTAAAATTTTTGATGACCTGCTGCGACGCTTTTTTTCTGGCAAG
ATAGTCTTGTAAATGCGGGCCAAGATCTGCACACTGGTATTTCGGTTTTTGGGGCCGCGGGCGGCGACGG
GGCCCGTGCGTCCCAGCGCACATGTTCGGCGAGGCGGGGCCTGCGAGCGCGGCCACCGAGAATCGGACGG
GGGTAGTCTCAAGCTGGCCGGCCTGCTCTGGTGCCTGGCCTCGCGCCGCCGTGTATCGCCCCGCCCTGGG
CGGCAAGGCTGGCCCGGTCGGCACCAGTTGCGTGAGCGGAAAGATGGCCGCTTCCCGGCCCTGCTGCAGG
GAGCTCAAAATGGAGGACGCGGCGCTCGGGAGAGCGGGCGGGTGAGTCACCCACACAAAGGAAAAGGGCC
TTTCCGTCCTCAGCCGTCGCTTCATGTGACTCCACGGAGTACCGGGCGCCGTCCAGGCACCTCGATTAGT
TCTCGAGCTTTTGGAGTACGTCGTCTTTAGGTTGGGGGGAGGGGTTTTATGCGATGGAGTTTCCCCACAC
TGAGTGGGTGGAGACTGAAGTTAGGCCAGCTTGGCACTTGATGTAATTCTCCTTGGAATTTGCCCTTTTT
GAGTTTGGATCTTGGTTCATTCTCAAGCCTCAGACAGTGGTTCAAAGTTTTTTTCTTCCATTTCAGGTGT
CGTGACGTACGGCCACCATGACCGAGTACAAGCCCACGGTGCGCCTCGCCACCCGCGACGACGTCCCCAG
GGCCGTACGCACCCTCGCCGCCGCGTTCGCCGACTACCCCGCCACGCGCCACACCGTCGATCCGGACCGC
CACATCGAGCGGGTCACCGAGCTGCAAGAACTCTTCCTCACGCGCGTCGGGCTCGACATCGGCAAGGTGT
GGGTCGCGGACGACGGCGCCGCCGTGGCGGTCTGGACCACGCCGGAGAGCGTCGAAGCGGGGGCGGTGTT
CGCCGAGATCGGCCCGCGCATGGCCGAGTTGAGCGGTTCCCGGCTGGCCGCGCAGCAACAGATGGAAGGC
CTCCTGGCGCCGCACCGGCCCAAGGAGCCCGCGTGGTTCCTGGCCACCGTCGGAGTCTCGCCCGACCACC
AGGGCAAGGGTCTGGGCAGCGCCGTCGTGCTCCCCGGAGTGGAGGCGGCCGAGCGCGCCGGGGTGCCCGC
CTTCCTGGAGACCTCCGCGCCCCGCAACCTCCCCTTCTACGAGCGGCTCGGCTTCACCGTCACCGCCGAC
GTCGAGGTGCCCGAAGGACCGCGCACCTGGTGCATGACCCGCAAGCCCGGTGCCTGAACGCGTTAAGTCG
ACAATCAACCTCTGGATTACAAAATTTGTGAAAGATTGACTGGTATTCTTAACTATGTTGCTCCTTTTAC
GCTATGTGGATACGCTGCTTTAATGCCTTTGTATCATGCTATTGCTTCCCGTATGGCTTTCATTTTCTCC
TCCTTGTATAAATCCTGGTTGCTGTCTCTTTATGAGGAGTTGTGGCCCGTTGTCAGGCAACGTGGCGTGG
TGTGCACTGTGTTTGCTGACGCAACCCCCACTGGTTGGGGCATTGCCACCACCTGTCAGCTCCTTTCCGG
GACTTTCGCTTTCCCCCTCCCTATTGCCACGGCGGAACTCATCGCCGCCTGCCTTGCCCGCTGCTGGACA
GGGGCTCGGCTGTTGGGCACTGACAATTCCGTGGTGTTGTCGGGGAAATCATCGTCCTTTCCTTGGCTGC
TCGCCTGTGTTGCCACCTGGATTCTGCGCGGGACGTCCTTCTGCTACGTCCCTTCGGCCCTCAATCCAGC
GGACCTTCCTTCCCGCGGCCTGCTGCCGGCTCTGCGGCCTCTTCCGCGTCTTCGCCTTCGCCCTCAGACG
AGTCGGATCTCCCTTTGGGCCGCCTCCCCGCGTCGACTTTAAGACCAATGACTTACAAGGCAGCTGTAGA
TCTTAGCCACTTTTTAAAAGAAAAGGGGGGACTGGAAGGGCTAATTCACTCCCAACGAAGACAAGATCTG
CTTTTTGCTTGTACTGGGTCTCTCTGGTTAGACCAGATCTGAGCCTGGGAGCTCTCTGGCTAACTAGGGA
ACCCACTGCTTAAGCCTCAATAAAGCTTGCCTTGAGTGCTTCAAGTAGTGTGTGCCCGTCTGTTGTGTGA
CTCTGGTAACTAGAGATCCCTCAGACCCTTTTAGTCAGTGTGGAAAATCTCTAGCAGTACGTATAGTAGT
TCATGTCATCTTATTATTCAGTATTTATAACTTGCAAAGAAATGAATATCAGAGAGTGAGAGGAACTTGT
TTATTGCAGCTTATAATGGTTACAAATAAAGCAATAGCATCACAAATTTCACAAATAAAGCATTTTTTTC
ACTGCATTCTAGTTGTGGTTTGTCCAAACTCATCAATGTATCTTATCATGTCTGGCTCTAGCTATCCCGC
CCCTAACTCCGCCCATCCCGCCCCTAACTCCGCCCAGTTCCGCCCATTCTCCGCCCCATGGCTGACTAAT
TTTTTTTATTTATGCAGAGGCCGAGGCCGCCTCGGCCTCTGAGCTATTCCAGAAGTAGTGAGGAGGCTTT
TTTGGAGGCCTAGGGACGTACCCAATTCGCCCTATAGTGAGTCGTATTACGCGCGCTCACTGGCCGTCGT
TTTACAACGTCGTGACTGGGAAAACCCTGGCGTTACCCAACTTAATCGCCTTGCAGCACATCCCCCTTTC
GCCAGCTGGCGTAATAGCGAAGAGGCCCGCACCGATCGCCCTTCCCAACAGTTGCGCAGCCTGAATGGCG
AATGGG
[124 nt withheld, positions 3367-3490]
C
[91 nt withheld, positions 3492-3582]
A
[49 nt withheld, positions 3584-3632]
CCTTTGACGTTGGAGTCCACGTTCTTT
[37 nt withheld, positions 3660-3696]
ACCCTATCTCGGTCTATTCTTTTGATTTATAAGGGATTTTGCCGATTTCGGCCTATTGGTTAAAAAATGA
GCTGATTTAACAAAAATTTAACGCGAATTTTAACAAAATATTAACGCTTACAATTTAGGTGGCACTTTTC
GGGGAAATGTGCGCGGAACCCCTATTTGTTTATTTTTCTAAATACATTCAAATATGTATCCGCTCATGAG
ACAATAACCCTGATAAATGCTTCAATAATATTGAAAAAGGAAGAGTATGAGTATTCAACATTTCCGTGTC
GCCCTTATTCCCTTTTTTGCGGCATTTTGCCTTCCTGTTTTTGCTCACCCAGAAACGCTGGTGAAAGTAA
AAGATGCTGAAGATCAGTTGGGTGCACGAGTGGGTTACATCGAACTGGATCTCAACAGCGGTAAGATCCT
TGAGAGTTTTCGCCCCGAAGAACGTTTTCCAATGATGAGCACTTTTAAAGTTCTGCTATGTGGCGCGGTA
TTATCCCGTATTGACGCCGGGCAAGAGCAACTCGGTCGCCGCATACACTATTCTCAGAATGACTTGGTTG
AGTACTCACCAGTCACAGAAAAGCATCTTACGGATGGCATGACAGTAAGAGAATTATGCAGTGCTGCCAT
AACCATGAGTGATAACACTGCGGCCAACTTACTTCTGACAACGATCGGAGGACCGAAGGAGCTAACCGCT
TTTTTGCACAACATGGGGGATCATGTAACTCGCCTTGATCGTTGGGAACCGGAGCTGAATGAAGCCATAC
CAAACGACGAGCGTGACACCACGATGCCTGTAGCAATGGCAACAACGTTGCGCAAACTATTAACTGGCGA
ACTACTTACTCTAGCTTCCCGGCAACAATTAATAGACTGGATGGAGGCGGATAAAGTTGCAGGACCACTT
CTGCGCTCGGCCCTTCCGGCTGGCTGGTTTATTGCTGATAAATCTGGAGCCGGTGAGCGTGGGTCTCGCG
GTATCATTGCAGCACTGGGGCCAGATGGTAAGCCCTCCCGTATCGTAGTTATCTACACGACGGGGAGTCA
GGCAACTATGGATGAACGAAATAGACAGATCGCTGAGATAGGTGCCTCACTGATTAAGCATTGGTAACTG
TCAGACCAAGTTTACTCATATATACTTTAGATTGATTTAAAACTTCATTTTTAATTTAAAAGGATCTAGG
TGAAGATCCTTTTTGATAATCTCATGACCAAAATCCCTTAACGTGAGTTTTCGTTCCACTGAGCGTCAGA
CCCCGTAGAAAAGATCAAAGGATCTTCTTGAGATCCTTTTTTTCTGCGCGTAATCTGCTGCTTGCAAACA
AAAAAACCACCGCTACCAGCGGTGGTTTGTTTGCCGGATCAAGAGCTACCAACTCTTTTTCCGAAGGTAA
CTGGCTTCAGCAGAGCGCAGATACCAAATACTGTTCTTCTAGTGTAGCCGTAGTTAGGCCACCACTTCAA
GAACTCTGTAGCACCGCCTACATACCTCGCTCTGCTAATCCTGTTACCAGTGGCTGCTGCCAGTGGCGAT
AAGTCGTGTCTTACCGGGTTGGACTCAAGACGATAGTTACCGGATAAGGCGCAGCGGTCGGGCTGAACGG
GGGGTTCGTGCACACAGCCCAGCTTGGAGCGAACGACCTACACCGAACTGAGATACCTACAGCGTGAGCT
ATGAGAAAGCGCCACGCTTCCCGAAGGGAGAAAGGCGGACAGGTATCCGGTAAGCGGCAGGGTCGGAACA
GGAGAGCGCACGAGGGAGCTTCCAGGGGGAAACGCCTGGTATCTTTATAGTCCTGTCGGGTTTCGCCACC
TCTGACTTGAGCGTCGATTTTTGTGATGCTCGTCAGGGGGGCGGAGCCTATGGAAAAACGCCAGCAACGC
GGCCTTTTTACGGTTCCTGGCCTTTTGCTGGCCTTTTGCTCACATGTTCTTTCCTGCGTTATCCCCTGAT
TCTGTGGATAACCGTATTACCGCCTTTGAGTGAGCTGATACCGCTCGCCGCAGCCGAACGACCGAGCGCA
GCGAGTCAGTGAGCGAGGAAGCGGAAGAGCGCCCAATACGCAAACCGCCTCTCCCCGCGCGTTGGCCGAT
TCATTAATGCAGCTGGCACGACAGGTTTCCCGACTGGAAAGCGGGCAGTGAGCGCAACGCAATTAATGTG
AGTTAGCTCACTCATTAGGCACCCCAGGCTTTACACTTTATGCTTCCGGCTCGTATGTTGTGTGGAATTG
TGAGCGGATAACAATTTCACACAGGAAACAGCTATGACCATGATTACGCCAAGCGCGCAATTAACCCTCA
CTAAAGGGAACAAAAGCTGGAGCTGCAAGCTTAATGTAGTCTTATGCAATACTCTTGTAGTCTTGCAACA
TGGTAACGATGAGTTAGCAACATGCCTTACAAGGAGAGAAAAAGCACCGTGCATGCCGATTGGTGGAAGT
AAGGTGGTACGATCGTGCCTTATTAGGAAGGCAACAGACGGGTCTGACATGGATTGGACGAACCACTGAA
TTGCCGCATTGCAGAGATATTGTATTTAAGTGCCTAGCTCGATACATAAACGGGTCTCTCTGGTTAGACC
AGATCTGAGCCTGGGAGCTCTCTGGCTAACTAGGGAACCCACTGCTTAAGCCTCAATAAAGCTTGCCTTG
AGTGCTTCAAGTAGTGTGTGCCCGTCTGTTGTGTGACTCTGGTAACTAGAGATCCCTCAGACCCTTTTAG
TCAGTGTGGAAAATCTCTAGCAGTGGCGCCCGAACAGGGACTTGAAAGCGAAAGGGAAACCAGAGGAGCT
CTCTCGACGCAGGACTCGGCTTGCTGAAGCGCGCACGGCAAGAGGCGAGGGGCGGCGACTGGTGAGTACG
CCAAAAATTTTGACTAGCGGAGGCTAGAAGGAGAGAGATGGGTGCGAGAGCGTCAGTATTAAGCGGGGGA
GAATTAGATCGCGATGGGAAAAAATTCGGTTAAGGCCAGGGGGAAAGAAAAAATATAAATTAAAACATAT
AGTATGGGCAAGCAGGGAGCTAGAACGATTCGCAGTTAATCCTGGCCTGTTAGAAACATCAGAAGGCTGT
AGACAAATACTGGGACAGCTACAACCATCCCTTCAGACAGGATCAGAAGAACTTAGATCATTATATAATA
CAGTAGCAACCCTCTATTGTGTGCATCAAAGGATAGAGATAAAAGACACCAAGGAAGCTTTAGACAAGAT
AGAGGAAGAGCAAAACAAAAGTAAGACCACCGCACAGCAAGCGGCCGCTGATCTTCAGACCTGGAGGAGG
AGATATGAGGGACAATTGGAGAAGTGAATTATATAAATATAAAGTAGTAAAAATTGAACCATTAGGAGTA
GCACCCACCAAGGCAAAGAGAAGAGTGGTGCAGAGAGAAAAAAGAGCAGTGGGAATAGGAGCTTTGTTCC
TTGGGTTCTTGGGAGCAGCAGGAAGCACTATGGGCGCAGCGTCAATGACGCTGACGGTACAGGCCAGACA
ATTATTGTCTGGTATAGTGCAGCAGCAGAACAATTTGCTGAGGGCTATTGAGGCGCAACAGCATCTGTTG
CAACTCACAGTCTGGGGCATCAAGCAGCTCCAGGCAAGAATCCTGGCTGTGGAAAGATACCTAAAGGATC
AACAGCTCCTGGGGATTTGGGGTTGCTCTGGAAAACTCATTTGCACCACTGCTGTGCCTTGGAATGCTAG
TTGGAGTAATAAATCTCTGGAACAGATTTGGAATCACACGACCTGGATGGAGTGGGACAGAGAAATTAAC
AATTACACAAGCTTAATACACTCCTTAATTGAAGAATCGCAAAACCAGCAAGAAAAGAATGAACAAGAAT
TATTGGAATTAGATAAATGGGCAAGTTTGTGGAATTGGTTTAACATAACAAATTGGCTGTGGTATATAAA
ATTATTCATAATGATAGTAGGAGGCTTGGTAGGTTTAAGAATAGTTTTTGCTGTACTTTCTATAGTGAAT
AGAGTTAGGCAGGGATATTCACCATTATCGTTTCAGACCCACCTCCCAACCCCGAGGGGACCCAGAGAGG
GCCTATTTCCCATGATTCCTTCATATTTGCATATACGATACAAGGCTGTTAGAGAGATAATTAGAATTAA
TTTGACTGTAAACACAAAGATATTAGTACAAAATACGTGACGTAGAAAGTAATAATTTCTTGGGTAGTTT
GCAGTTTTAAAATTATGTTTTAAAATGGACTATCATATGCTTACCGTAACTTGAAAGTATTTCGATTTCT
TGGCTTTATATATCTTGTGGAAAGGACGAAACACCGCCACCTGGACACATTCCATGGTTTTAGAGCTAGA
AATAGCAAGTTAAAATAAGGCTAGTCCGTTATCAACTTGAAAAAGTGGCACCGAGTCGGTGCTTTTTTAA
GCTTGGCGTAACTAGATCTTGAGACAAATGGCAGTATTCATCCACAATTTTAAAAGAAAAGGGGGGATTG
GGGGGTACAGTGCAGGGGAAAGAATAGTAGACATAATAGCAACAGACATACAAACTAAAGAATTACAAAA
ACAAATTACAAAAATTCAAAATTTTCGGGTTTATTACAGGGACAGCAGAGATCCACTTTGGCGCCGGCTC
GAGGGGG
