>Addgene plasmid #77078 | PFKM gRNA (BRDN0001146108) | depositor partial sequence | sequence record 144538 | Target Sequence
CCACCTGGACACATTCCATG
