>Addgene plasmid #77078 | PFKM gRNA (BRDN0001146108) | addgene partial sequence | sequence record 187071 | hU6-F
TAGAAAGTAATAATTTCTTGGGTAGTTTGCAGTTTTAAAATTATGTTTTAAAATGGACTATCATATGCTT
ACCGTAACTTGAAAGTATTTCGATTTCTTGGCTTTATATATCTTGTGGAAAGGACGAAACACCGCCACCT
GGACACATTCCATGGTTTTAGAGCTAGAAATAGCAAGTTAAAATAAGGCTAGTCCGTTATCAACTTGAAA
AAGTGGCACCGAGTCGGTGCTTTTTTAAGCTTGGCGTAACTAGATCTTGAGACAAATGGCAGTATTCATC
CACAATTTTAAAAGAAAAGGGGGGATTGGGGGGTACAGTGCAGGGGAAAGAATAGTAGACATAATAGCAA
CAGACATACAAACTAAAGAATTACAAAAACAAATTACAAAAATTCAAAATTTTCGGGTTTATTACAGGGA
CAGCAGAGATCCACTTTGGCGCCGGCTCGAGGGGGCCCGGGTGCAAAGATGGATAAAGTTTTAAACAGAG
AGGAATCTTTGCAGCTAATGGACCTTCTAGGTCTTGAAAGGAGTGGGAATTGGCTCCGGTGCCCGTCAGT
GGGCAGAGCG
